Addgene plasmid #57663: tdEos-Rab7a-7
Purpose: Localization: Ras GTPase, Excitation: 505 / 569, Emission: 516 / 581
Depositing lab: Michael Davidson.
Backbone
  Vector backbone: tdEos
  Backbone size w/o insert (bp): 4750
  Vector type: Mammalian Expression
  Selectable markers: Neomycin (select with G418)
Growth in bacteria
  Bacterial resistance: Kanamycin, 50 μg/mL
  Growth temperature: 37°C
  Growth strain: DH5alpha
  Copy number: High Copy
Gene/Insert
  Gene/Insert name: Rab7a (alt name: NM_004637.5)
  Species: H. sapiens (human)
  Entrez Gene: RAB7A (a.k.a. CMT2B, PRO2706, RAB7)
  Promoter: CMV
  Tag / fusion protein: tdEos
  Cloning method: Unknown
  Sequencing primers: 5′ CMV-F; 3′ SV40pA-R
Terms and licenses: Academic/Nonprofit Terms; Industry Terms
Depositor comments: . Excitation = 505 / 569; Emission = 516 / 581
How to cite: tdEos-Rab7a-7 was a gift from Michael Davidson (Addgene plasmid # 57663 ; http://n2t.net/addgene:57663 ; RRID:Addgene_57663)
