[The description below was written by a language model from this plasmid's Addgene catalogue record.]
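Description:
tdEos-Rab7a-7 is a mammalian expression plasmid that produces human Rab7a (RAB7A) fused to the photoconvertible fluorescent protein tdEos. It is built on a tdEos backbone of about 4.75 kb excluding the insert. In bacteria it is maintained as a high-copy plasmid under kanamycin selection. A neomycin resistance marker allows G418 selection of transfected mammalian cells. The record does not include a feature table, so the origins of replication and the exact layout of the resistance cassette are not stated.

Expression of the fusion is driven by the CMV promoter, a strong constitutive promoter in most mammalian cell lines. The use of an SV40 polyA reverse sequencing primer suggests that the transcript ends at an SV40 polyadenylation signal. The construct name suggests that tdEos is placed N-terminal to Rab7a with a short linker, an orientation that would leave free the C-terminal prenylation motif Rab GTPases need for membrane attachment. However, the record does not explicitly give the tag position or linker length, and the cloning method is listed as unknown.

tdEos is a tandem-dimer form of Eos. It emits green light (excitation about 505 nm, emission about 516 nm) until it is irreversibly converted by violet or near-UV light to a red form (excitation about 569 nm, emission about 581 nm). Rab7a is a small Ras-superfamily GTPase generally associated with late endosomes and lysosomes. The stated purpose is localization, so the plasmid serves as a marker for Rab7a-positive compartments in live or fixed cells. The photoconversion property also suits it to optical highlighting, pulse-chase tracking of organelle populations, and single-molecule localization microscopy such as PALM.
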