>Addgene plasmid #57663 | tdEos-Rab7a-7 | depositor partial sequence | sequence record 88817 | insert sequence
ACGTCAGATCCGCTAGCGCTACCGGTCGCCACCATGAGTGCGATTAAGCCAGACATGAAGATCAACCTCC
GTATGGAAGGCAACGTAAACGGGCACCACTTTGTGATCGACGGAGATGGTACAGGCAAGCCTTTTGAGGG
AAAACAGAGTATGGATCTTGAAGTCAAAGAGGGCGGACCTCTGCCTTTTGCCTTTGATATCCTGACCACT
GCATTCCATTACGGCAACAGGGTATTCGCCGAATATCCAGACCACATACAAGACTATTTTAAGCAGTCGT
TTCCTAAGGGGTATTCGTGGGAACGAAGCTTGACTTTCGAAGACGGGGGCATTTGCATTGCCAGAAACGA
CATAACAATGGAAGGGGACACTTTCTATAATAAAGTTCGATTTCACGGTGTAAACTTTCCCGCCAATGGT
CCAGTTATGCAGAAGAAGACGCTGAAATGGGAGCCCTCCACTGAGAAAATGTATGTGCGTGATGGAGTGC
TGACTGGTGATATTCGCATGGCTTTGTTGCTTGAAGGAAATGCCCATTACCGATGTGACTTCAGAACTAC
TTACAAAGCTAAGGAGAAGGGTGTCAAGTTACCAGGCTACCACTTTGTGGACCACTGCATTGAGATTTTA
AGCCATGACAAAGATTACAACAAGGTTAAGCTGTATGAGCATGCTGTTGCTCATTCTGGATTGCCTGACA
ATGCCAGACGATCCGGTAGCGGTCACGGTACTGGTTCTACTGGTTCTGGTTCTTCTGAGAGTGCGATTAA
GCCAGACATGAAGATCAACCTCCGTATGGAAGGCAACGTAAACGGGCACCACTTTGTGATCGACGGAGAT
GGTACAGGCAAGCCTTTTGAGGGAAAACAGAGTATGGATCTTGAAGTCAAAGAGGGCGGACCTCTGCCTT
TTGCCTTTGATATCCTGACCACTGCATTCCATTACGGCAACAGGGTATTCGCCGAATATCCAGACCACAT
ACAAGACTATTTTAAGCAGTCGTTTCCTAAGGGGTATTCGTGGGAACGAAGCTTGACTTTCGAAGACGGG
GGCATTTGCATTGCCAGAAACGACATAACAATGGAAGGGGACACTTTCTATAATAAAGTTCGATTTCACG
GTGTAAACTTTCCCGCCAATGGTCCAGTTATGCAGAAGAAGACGCTGAAATGGGAGCCCTCCACTGAGAA
AATGTATGTGCGTGATGGAGTGCTGACTGGTGATATTCGCATGGCTTTGTTGCTTGAAGGAAATGCCCAT
TACCGATGTGACTTCAGAACTACTTACAAAGCTAAGGAGAAGGGTGTCAAGTTACCAGGCTACCACTTTG
TGGACCACTGCATTGAGATTTTAAGCCATGACAAAGATTACAACAAGGTTAAGCTGTATGAGCATGCTGT
TGCTCATTCTGGATTGCCTGACAATGCCAGACGATCCGGACTCAGATCTCGAGCCATGACCTCTAGGAAG
AAAGTGTTGCTGAAGGTTATCATCCTGGGAGATTCTGGAGTCGGGAAGACATCACTCATGAACCAGTATG
TGAATAAGAAATTCAGCAATCAGTACAAAGCCACAATAGGAGCTGACTTTCTGACCAAGGAGGTGATGGT
GGATGACAGGCTAGTCACAATGCAGATATGGGACACAGCAGGACAGGAACGGTTCCAGTCTCTCGGTGTG
GCCTTCTACAGAGGTGCAGACTGCTGCGTTCTGGTATTTGATGTGACTGCCCCCAACACATTCAAAACCC
TAGATAGCTGGAGAGATGAGTTTCTCATCCAGGCCAGTCCCCGAGATCCTGAAAACTTCCCATTTGTTGT
GTTGGGAAACAAGATTGACCTCGAAAACAGACAAGTGGCCACAAAGCGGGCACAGGCCTGGTGCTACAGC
AAAAACAACATTCCCTACTTTGAGACCAGTGCCAAGGAGGCCATCAACGTGGAGCAGGCGTTCCAGACGA
TTGCACGGAATGCACTTAAGCAGGAAACGGAGGTGGAGCTGTACAACGAATTTCCTGAACCTATCAAACT
GGACAAGAATGACCGGGCCAAGGCCTCGGCAGAAAGCTGCAGTTGCTGAGGATCCACCGGATCTAGATAA
CTGATCATAATCAGCCATACCACATT
