LOCUS       Exported 6000 bp ds-DNA circular SYN 12-MAY-2021
DEFINITION  Localization: Ras GTPase, Excitation: 505 / 569, Emission: 516 /
            581.
ACCESSION   .
VERSION     .
KEYWORDS    tdEos-Rab7a-7
SOURCE      synthetic DNA construct
  ORGANISM  synthetic DNA construct
REFERENCE   1 (bases 1 to 6000)
  TITLE     Davidson Photoactivatable Fluorescent Proteins
REFERENCE   2 (bases 1 to 6000)
  AUTHORS   .
  TITLE     Direct Submission
  JOURNAL   Exported May 12, 2021 from SnapGene Server 1.1.58
            http://www.snapgene.com
FEATURES             Location/Qualifiers
     source          1..6000
                     /organism="synthetic DNA construct"
                     /mol_type="other DNA"
     enhancer        85..388
                     /label=CMV enhancer
                     /note="human cytomegalovirus immediate early enhancer"
     promoter        389..592
                     /label=CMV promoter
                     /note="human cytomegalovirus (CMV) immediate early
                     promoter"
     primer_bind     543..563
                     /label=CMV-F
                     /note="Human CMV immediate early promoter, forward primer"
     CDS             637..1314
                     /codon_start=1
                     /product="green-to-red photoswitchable fluorescent protein
                     (Wiedenmann et al., 2004)"
                     /label=EosFP
                     /translation="MSAIKPDMKINLRMEGNVNGHHFVIDGDGTGKPFEGKQSMDLEVK
                     EGGPLPFAFDILTTAFHYGNRVFAEYPDHIQDYFKQSFPKGYSWERSLTFEDGGICIAR
                     NDITMEGDTFYNKVRFHGVNFPANGPVMQKKTLKWEPSTEKMYVRDGVLTGDIRMALLL
                     EGNAHYRCDFRTTYKAKEKGVKLPGYHFVDHCIEILSHDKDYNKVKLYEHAVAHSGLPD
                     NARR"
     CDS             1363..2037
                     /codon_start=1
                     /product="green-to-red photoswitchable fluorescent protein
                     (Wiedenmann et al., 2004)"
                     /label=EosFP
                     /translation="SAIKPDMKINLRMEGNVNGHHFVIDGDGTGKPFEGKQSMDLEVKE
                     GGPLPFAFDILTTAFHYGNRVFAEYPDHIQDYFKQSFPKGYSWERSLTFEDGGICIARN
                     DITMEGDTFYNKVRFHGVNFPANGPVMQKKTLKWEPSTEKMYVRDGVLTGDIRMALLLE
                     GNAHYRCDFRTTYKAKEKGVKLPGYHFVDHCIEILSHDKDYNKVKLYEHAVAHSGLPDN
                     ARR"
     polyA_signal    2812..2933
                     /label=SV40 poly(A) signal
                     /note="SV40 polyadenylation signal"
     primer_bind     complement(2849..2868)
                     /label=SV40pA-R
                     /note="SV40 polyA, reverse primer"
     primer_bind     2903..2922
                     /label=EBV-rev
                     /note="SV40 polyA terminator, reverse primer"
     rep_origin      complement(2940..3395)
                     /direction=LEFT
                     /label=f1 ori
                     /note="f1 bacteriophage origin of replication; arrow
                     indicates direction of (+) strand synthesis"
     primer_bind     complement(3077..3098)
                     /label=F1ori-F
                     /note="F1 origin, forward primer"
     primer_bind     3289..3308
                     /label=F1ori-R
                     /note="F1 origin, reverse primer"
     promoter        3422..3526
                     /gene="bla"
                     /label=AmpR promoter
     promoter        3528..3885
                     /label=SV40 promoter
                     /note="SV40 enhancer and early promoter"
     primer_bind     complement(3551..3571)
                     /label=pBABE 3'
                     /note="SV40 enhancer, reverse primer for pBABE vectors"
     rep_origin      3736..3871
                     /label=SV40 ori
                     /note="SV40 origin of replication"
     primer_bind     3798..3817
                     /label=SV40pro-F
                     /note="SV40 promoter/origin, forward primer"
     CDS             3920..4714
                     /codon_start=1
                     /gene="aph(3')-II (or nptII)"
                     /product="aminoglycoside phosphotransferase from Tn5"
                     /label=NeoR/KanR
                     /note="confers resistance to neomycin, kanamycin, and G418
                     (Geneticin(R))"
                     /translation="MIEQDGLHAGSPAAWVERLFGYDWAQQTIGCSDAAVFRLSAQGRP
                     VLFVKTDLSGALNELQDEAARLSWLATTGVPCAAVLDVVTEAGRDWLLLGEVPGQDLLS
                     SHLAPAEKVSIMADAMRRLHTLDPATCPFDHQAKHRIERARTRMEAGLVDQDDLDEEHQ
                     GLAPAELFARLKASMPDGEDLVVTHGDACLPNIMVENGRFSGFIDCGRLGVADRYQDIA
                     LATRDIAEELGGEWADRFLVLYGIAAPDSQRIAFYRLLDEFF"
     primer_bind     complement(3974..3993)
                     /label=Neo-R
                     /note="Neomycin resistance gene, reverse primer"
     primer_bind     4584..4603
                     /label=Neo-F
                     /note="Neomycin resistance gene, forward primer"
     primer_bind     complement(4902..4921)
                     /label=TK-pA-R
                     /note="Thymidine kinase polyA, reverse primer"
     polyA_signal    4946..4993
                     /label=HSV TK poly(A) signal
                     /note="herpes simplex virus thymidine kinase
                     polyadenylation signal (Cole and Stacy, 1985)"
     rep_origin      5322..5910
                     /direction=RIGHT
                     /label=ori
                     /note="high-copy-number ColE1/pMB1/pBR322/pUC origin of
                     replication"
     primer_bind     5811..5830
                     /label=pBR322ori-F
                     /note="pBR322 origin, forward primer"
ORIGIN
        1 gataaccgta ttaccgccat gcattagtta ttaatagtaa tcaattacgg ggtcattagt
       61 tcatagccca tatatggagt tccgcgttac ataacttacg gtaaatggcc cgcctggctg
      121 accgcccaac gacccccgcc cattgacgtc aataatgacg tatgttccca tagtaacgcc
      181 aatagggact ttccattgac gtcaatgggt ggagtattta cggtaaactg cccacttggc
      241 agtacatcaa gtgtatcata tgccaagtac gccccctatt gacgtcaatg acggtaaatg
      301 gcccgcctgg cattatgccc agtacatgac cttatgggac tttcctactt ggcagtacat
      361 ctacgtatta gtcatcgcta ttaccatggt gatgcggttt tggcagtaca tcaatgggcg
      421 tggatagcgg tttgactcac ggggatttcc aagtctccac cccattgacg tcaatgggag
      481 tttgttttgg caccaaaatc aacgggactt tccaaaatgt cgtaacaact ccgccccatt
      541 gacgcaaatg ggcggtaggc gtgtacggtg ggaggtctat ataagcagag ctggtttagt
      601 gaaccgtcag atccgctagc gctaccggtc gccaccatga gtgcgattaa gccagacatg
      661 aagatcaacc tccgtatgga aggcaacgta aacgggcacc actttgtgat cgacggagat
      721 ggtacaggca agccttttga gggaaaacag agtatggatc ttgaagtcaa agagggcgga
      781 cctctgcctt ttgcctttga tatcctgacc actgcattcc attacggcaa cagggtattc
      841 gccgaatatc cagaccacat acaagactat tttaagcagt cgtttcctaa ggggtattcg
      901 tgggaacgaa gcttgacttt cgaagacggg ggcatttgca ttgccagaaa cgacataaca
      961 atggaagggg acactttcta taataaagtt cgatttcacg gtgtaaactt tcccgccaat
     1021 ggtccagtta tgcagaagaa gacgctgaaa tgggagccct ccactgagaa aatgtatgtg
     1081 cgtgatggag tgctgactgg tgatattcgc atggctttgt tgcttgaagg aaatgcccat
     1141 taccgatgtg acttcagaac tacttacaaa gctaaggaga agggtgtcaa gttaccaggc
     1201 taccactttg tggaccactg cattgagatt ttaagccatg acaaagatta caacaaggtt
     1261 aagctgtatg agcatgctgt tgctcattct ggattgcctg acaatgccag acgatccggt
     1321 agcggtcacg gtactggttc tactggttct ggttcttctg agagtgcgat taagccagac
     1381 atgaagatca acctccgtat ggaaggcaac gtaaacgggc accactttgt gatcgacgga
     1441 gatggtacag gcaagccttt tgagggaaaa cagagtatgg atcttgaagt caaagagggc
     1501 ggacctctgc cttttgcctt tgatatcctg accactgcat tccattacgg caacagggta
     1561 ttcgccgaat atccagacca catacaagac tattttaagc agtcgtttcc taaggggtat
     1621 tcgtgggaac gaagcttgac tttcgaagac gggggcattt gcattgccag aaacgacata
     1681 acaatggaag gggacacttt ctataataaa gttcgatttc acggtgtaaa ctttcccgcc
     1741 aatggtccag ttatgcagaa gaagacgctg aaatgggagc cctccactga gaaaatgtat
     1801 gtgcgtgatg gagtgctgac tggtgatatt cgcatggctt tgttgcttga aggaaatgcc
     1861 cattaccgat gtgacttcag aactacttac aaagctaagg agaagggtgt caagttacca
     1921 ggctaccact ttgtggacca ctgcattgag attttaagcc atgacaaaga ttacaacaag
     1981 gttaagctgt atgagcatgc tgttgctcat tctggattgc ctgacaatgc cagacgatcc
     2041 ggactcagat ctcgagccat gacctctagg aagaaagtgt tgctgaaggt tatcatcctg
     2101 ggagattctg gagtcgggaa gacatcactc atgaaccagt atgtgaataa gaaattcagc
     2161 aatcagtaca aagccacaat aggagctgac tttctgacca aggaggtgat ggtggatgac
     2221 aggctagtca caatgcagat atgggacaca gcaggacagg aacggttcca gtctctcggt
     2281 gtggccttct acagaggtgc agactgctgc gttctggtat ttgatgtgac tgcccccaac
     2341 acattcaaaa ccctagatag ctggagagat gagtttctca tccaggccag tccccgagat
     2401 cctgaaaact tcccatttgt tgtgttggga aacaagattg acctcgaaaa cagacaagtg
     2461 gccacaaagc gggcacaggc ctggtgctac agcaaaaaca acattcccta ctttgagacc
     2521 agtgccaagg aggccatcaa cgtggagcag gcgttccaga cgattgcacg gaatgcactt
     2581 aagcaggaaa cggaggtgga gctgtacaac gaatttcctg aacctatcaa actggacaag
     2641 aatgaccggg ccaaggcctc ggcagaaagc tgcagttgct gaggatccac cggatctaga
     2701 taactgatca taatcagcca taccacattt gtagaggttt tacttgcttt aaaaaacctc
     2761 ccacacctcc ccctgaacct gaaacataaa atgaatgcaa ttgttgttgt taacttgttt
     2821 attgcagctt ataatggtta caaataaagc aatagcatca caaatttcac aaataaagca
     2881 tttttttcac tgcattctag ttgtggtttg tccaaactca tcaatgtatc ttaacgcgta
     2941 aattgtaagc gttaatattt tgttaaaatt cgcgttaaat ttttgttaaa tcagctcatt
     3001 ttttaaccaa taggccgaaa tcggcaaaat cccttataaa tcaaaagaat agaccgagat
     3061 agggttgagt gttgttccag tttggaacaa gagtccacta ttaaagaacg tggactccaa
     3121 cgtcaaaggn nnnnnnnnnn nnnnnnnnnn nnnnnnnnnn nnnnnnnnnn nnnnnnnntn
     3181 nnnnnnnnnn nnnnnnnnnn nnnnnnnnnn nnnnnnnnnn nnnnnnnnnn nnnnnnnnnn
     3241 nnnnnnnnnn nnnnnnnnnn nnnnnnnnnn gnnnnnnnnn nnnnnnnnnn nnnnnnnnnn
     3301 nnnnnnnnnn nnnnnnnnnn nnnnnnnnnn nnnnnnnnnn nnnnnnnnnn nnnnnnnnnn
     3361 nnnnnnnnnn nnnnnnnnnn nnnnnnnnnn nnnnncaggt ggcacttttc ggggaaatgt
     3421 gcgcggaacc cctatttgtt tatttttcta aatacattca aatatgtatc cgctcatgag
     3481 acaataaccc tgataaatgc ttcaataata ttgaaaaagg aagagtcctg aggcggaaag
     3541 aaccagctgt ggaatgtgtg tcagttaggg tgtggaaagt ccccaggctc cccagcaggc
     3601 agaagtatgc aaagcatgca tctcaattag tcagcaacca ggtgtggaaa gtccccaggc
     3661 tccccagcag gcagaagtat gcaaagcatg catctcaatt agtcagcaac catagtcccg
     3721 cccctaactc cgcccatccc gcccctaact ccgcccagtt ccgcccattc tccgccccat
     3781 ggctgactaa ttttttttat ttatgcagag gccgaggccg cctcggcctc tgagctattc
     3841 cagaagtagt gaggaggctt ttttggaggc ctaggctttt gcaaagatcg atcaagagac
     3901 aggatgagga tcgtttcgca tgattgaaca agatggattg cacgcaggtt ctccggccgc
     3961 ttgggtggag aggctattcg gctatgactg ggcacaacag acaatcggct gctctgatgc
     4021 cgccgtgttc cggctgtcag cgcaggggcg cccggttctt tttgtcaaga ccgacctgtc
     4081 cggtgccctg aatgaactgc aagacgaggc agcgcggcta tcgtggctgg ccacgacggg
     4141 cgttccttgc gcagctgtgc tcgacgttgt cactgaagcg ggaagggact ggctgctatt
     4201 gggcgaagtg ccggggcagg atctcctgtc atctcacctt gctcctgccg agaaagtatc
     4261 catcatggct gatgcaatgc ggcggctgca tacgcttgat ccggctacct gcccattcga
     4321 ccaccaagcg aaacatcgca tcgagcgagc acgtactcgg atggaagccg gtcttgtcga
     4381 tcaggatgat ctggacgaag agcatcaggg gctcgcgcca gccgaactgt tcgccaggct
     4441 caaggcgagc atgcccgacg gcgaggatct cgtcgtgacc catggcgatg cctgcttgcc
     4501 gaatatcatg gtggaaaatg gccgcttttc tggattcatc gactgtggcc ggctgggtgt
     4561 ggcggaccgc tatcaggaca tagcgttggc tacccgtgat attgctgaag agcttggcgg
     4621 cgaatgggct gaccgcttcc tcgtgcttta cggtatcgcc gctcccgatt cgcagcgcat
     4681 cgccttctat cgccttcttg acgagttctt ctgagcggga ctctggggtt cgaaatgacc
     4741 gaccaagcga cgcccaacct gccatcacga gatttcgatt ccaccgccgc cttctatgaa
     4801 aggttgggct tcggaatcgt tttccgggac gccggctgga tgatcctcca gcgcggggat
     4861 ctcatgctgg agttcttcgc ccaccctagg gggaggctaa ctgaaacacg gaaggagaca
     4921 ataccggaag gaacccgcgc tatgacggca ataaaaagac agaataaaac gcacggtgtt
     4981 gggtcgtttg ttcataaacg cggggttcgg tcccagggct ggcactctgt cgatacccca
     5041 ccgagacccc attggggcca atacgcccgc gtttcttcct tttccccacc ccacccccca
     5101 agttcgggtg aaggcccagg gctcgcagcc aacgtcgggg cggcaggccc tgccatagcc
     5161 tcaggttact catatatact ttagattgat ttaaaacttc atttttaatt taaaaggatc
     5221 taggtgaaga tcctttttga taatctcatg accaaaatcc cttaacgtga gttttcgttc
     5281 cactgagcgt cagaccccgt agaaaagatc aaaggatctt cttgagatcc tttttttctg
     5341 cgcgtaatct gctgcttgca aacaaaaaaa ccaccgctac cagcggtggt ttgtttgccg
     5401 gatcaagagc taccaactct ttttccgaag gtaactggct tcagcagagc gcagatacca
     5461 aatactgttc ttctagtgta gccgtagtta ggccaccact tcaagaactc tgtagcaccg
     5521 cctacatacc tcgctctgct aatcctgtta ccagtggctg ctgccagtgg cgataagtcg
     5581 tgtcttaccg ggttggactc aagacgatag ttaccggata aggcgcagcg gtcgggctga
     5641 acggggggtt cgtgcacaca gcccagcttg gagcgaacga cctacaccga actgagatac
     5701 ctacagcgtg agctatgaga aagcgccacg cttcccgaag ggagaaaggc ggacaggtat
     5761 ccggtaagcg gcagggtcgg aacaggagag cgcacgaggg agcttccagg gggaaacgcc
     5821 tggtatcttt atagtcctgt cgggtttcgc cacctctgac ttgagcgtcg atttttgtga
     5881 tgctcgtcag gggggcggag cctatggaaa aacgccagca acgcggcctt tttacggttc
     5941 ctggcctttt gctggccttt tgctcacatg ttctttcctg cgttatcccc tgattctgtg
//
